Addgene plasmid #125786: pRSITEP-puro-shWRN2-C911
Purpose: a seed-matched control for pRSITEP-puro-shWRN2
Depositing lab: Francisca Vazquez. Depositing organization: Broad Institute. Publication: WRN helicase is a synthetic lethal target in microsatellite unstable cancers. Chan EM, Shibue T, McFarland JM, Gaeta B, Ghandi M, Dumont N, Gonzalez A, McPartlan JS, Li T, Zhang Y, Bin Liu J, Lazaro JB, Gu P, Piett CG, Apffel A, Ali SO, Deasy R, Keskula P, Ng RWS, Roberts EA, Reznichenko E, Leung L, Alimova M, Schenone M, Islam M, Maruvka YE, Liu Y, Roper J, Raghavan S, Giannakis M, Tseng YY, Nagel ZD, D'Andrea A, Root DE, Boehm JS, Getz G, Chang S, Golub TR, Tsherniak A, Vazquez F, Bass AJ. Nature. 2019 Apr 10. pii: 10.1038/s41586-019-1102-x. doi: 10.1038/s41586-019-1102-x. PubMed 30971823.
Backbone
  Vector backbone: pRSITEP-puro
  Backbone size w/o insert (bp): 8120
  Vector type: RNAi
  Selectable markers: Puromycin
Growth in bacteria
  Bacterial resistance: Ampicillin, 100 μg/mL
  Growth temperature: 30°C
  Growth strain: NEB Stable
  Copy number: High Copy
Gene/Insert
  Gene/Insert name: shWRN2
  gRNA/shRNA sequence: GCCTTAACAGAGAGGTTAAAC
  Species: H. sapiens (human)
  Insert size (bp): 66
  Entrez Gene: WRN (a.k.a. RECQ3, RECQL2, RECQL3)
  Cloning method: Restriction Enzyme; 5′ cloning site BbsI (destroyed during cloning); 3′ cloning site BbsI (destroyed during cloning)
Terms and licenses: Academic/Nonprofit Terms; Industry Terms: Not Available to Industry
Depositor comments: Please visit https://www.biorxiv.org/content/10.1101/502070v1 for BioRxiv preprint.
How to cite: pRSITEP-puro-shWRN2-C911 was a gift from Francisca Vazquez (Addgene plasmid # 125786 ; http://n2t.net/addgene:125786 ; RRID:Addgene_125786)
