[The description below was written by a language model from this plasmid's Addgene catalogue record and pLannotate feature annotations shown in this document.]
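Description:
pRSITEP-puro-shWRN2-C911 is an RNAi plasmid built on the pRSITEP-puro backbone. Although the catalogue lists it only as an RNAi vector, its feature table shows the layout of a lentiviral transfer vector. An RSV promoter is fused to a truncated HIV-1 5' LTR and followed by the Ψ packaging signal, a gag fragment, the RRE and a cPPT/CTS. A WPRE and a truncated 3' LTR close the viral unit, with an SV40 poly(A) signal and SV40 origin beyond it. In bacteria it replicates from a high-copy ColE1/pUC-type origin and is selected with ampicillin through AmpR.

The payload is a 66 bp short-hairpin cassette, cloned through BbsI sites that were destroyed in the process. It lies downstream of a human U6 RNA polymerase III promoter that carries tet operator sequence. A second cassette uses the EF-1α core promoter with an HTLV-1 LTR-derived segment to express TetR followed by puromycin N-acetyltransferase; the table annotates no linker between the two coding regions. TetR bound to the operator should repress the U6 promoter, and tetracycline or doxycycline should relieve that repression, so hairpin expression is inducible. Puromycin selects transduced mammalian cells.

The catalogue names the insert shWRN2, directed at human WRN (a RecQ-family helicase), but this plasmid is the seed-matched control for pRSITEP-puro-shWRN2. By convention, a C911 design alters the central bases of the hairpin while keeping the seed region. On-target knockdown is then lost but seed-mediated off-target effects remain, which lets true WRN-dependent phenotypes be told apart from off-target ones. The associated work examined WRN as a synthetic lethal target in microsatellite-unstable cancers. The depositor and sequencing-derived records differ by a single nucleotide in length and carry identical annotations.
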