Features (pLannotate 1.2.2; 29 found; start..end, strand, type, name):
      6..232     +  promoter       RSV promoter: Rous sarcoma virus enhancer/promoter
    233..413     +  LTR            5' LTR (truncated): truncated 5' long terminal repeat (LTR) from HIV-1
    460..585     +  misc_feature   HIV-1 Ψ: packaging signal of human immunodeficiency virus type 1
    569..907     +  CDS            HIV-1 gag (fragment): gag protein from human immunodeficiency virus 1; gag
   1078..1311    +  misc_feature   RRE: The Rev response element (RRE) of HIV-1 allows for Rev-dependent mRNA export from the nucleus to the cytoplasm.
   1688..1788    +  CDS            Rev (fragment): human immunodeficiency virus 1 (HIV-1) Rev protein; rev; enhances nuclear export of unspliced and incompletely spliced viral mRNAs
   1819..2019    +  promoter       U6 promoter (fragment): RNA polymerase III promoter for human U6 snRNA
   2020..2037    +  protein_bind   tet operator (fragment): tetO; bacterial operator O2 for the tetR and tetA genes tetracycline repressor TetR
   2046..2064    +  promoter       PLtetO-1 promoter (fragment): modified phage lambda PL promoter with tet operator sites (Lutz and Bujard, 1997)
   2219..2336    +  misc_feature   cPPT/CTS: central polypurine tract and central termination sequence of HIV-1
   2415..2626    +  promoter       EF-1α core promoter: core promoter for human elongation factor EF-1α
   2639..2907    +  LTR            5' LTR (truncated): truncated 5' long terminal repeat (LTR) from human T-cell leukemia virus (HTLV) type 1
   2940..3560    +  CDS            TetR: tetracycline repressor TetR; synthetic gene; TetR binds to the tetracycline operator tetO to inhibit transcription. This inhibition can be relieved by adding tetracycline or doxycycline.
   3627..4226    +  CDS            PuroR: puromycin N-acetyltransferase; pac from Streptomyces alboniger; confers resistance to puromycin
   4239..4827    +  misc_feature   WPRE: woodchuck hepatitis virus posttranscriptional regulatory element
   4831..4968    +  CDS            nef (fragment): NEF_HV1LA - Experimental evidence at protein level: Swiss-Prot protein existence level 1. Extracellular Nef protein targets CD4(+) T-lymphocytes for apoptosis by interacting with CXCR4 surface receptors. From Human immunodeficiency virus type 1 group M subtype B (isolate Lai) (HIV-1).
   4954..5134    +  LTR            5' LTR (truncated): truncated 5' long terminal repeat (LTR) from HIV-1
   5206..5327    +  polyA_signal   SV40 poly(A) signal: SV40 polyadenylation signal
   5367..5502    +  rep_origin     SV40 ori: SV40 origin of replication
   5559..5575    -  protein_bind   lac operator: The lac repressor binds to the lac operator to inhibit transcription in E. coli. This inhibition can be relieved by adding lactose or isopropyl-β-D-thiogalactopyranoside (IPTG). lac repressor encoded by lacI
   5583..5613    -  promoter       lac promoter: promoter for the E. coli lac operon
   5628..5649    -  protein_bind   CAP binding site: CAP binding activates transcription in the presence of cAMP. E. coli catabolite activator protein
   5662..5754    -  CDS            lacI (fragment): lac repressor; lacI; The lac repressor binds to the lac operator to inhibit transcription in E. coli. This inhibition can be relieved by adding lactose or isopropyl-β-D-thiogalactopyranoside (IPTG).
   5937..6525    -  rep_origin     ori: high-copy-number ColE1/pMB1/pBR322/pUC origin of replication
   6696..7556    -  CDS            AmpR: β-lactamase; bla; confers resistance to ampicillin, carbenicillin, and related antibiotics
   7557..7661    -  promoter       AmpR promoter: bla
   7756..7791    +  CDS            rop (fragment): Rop protein, which maintains plasmids at low copy number; rop
   7893..7992    +  misc_feature   bom (fragment): basis of mobility region from pBR322
   7998..8152    -  CDS            lacZα (fragment): LacZα fragment of β-galactosidase; lacZ fragment
>Addgene plasmid #125786 | pRSITEP-puro-shWRN2-C911 | depositor full sequence | sequence record 240819 | Full Sequence
ACGCGTGTAGTCTTATGCAATACTCTTGTAGTCTTGCAACATGGTAACGATGAGTTAGCAACATGCCTTA
CAAGGAGAGAAAAAGCACCGTGCATGCCGATTGGTGGAAGTAAGGTGGTACGATCGTGCCTTATTAGGAA
GGCAACAGACGGGTCTGACATGGATTGGACGAACCACTGAATTGCCGCATTGCAGAGATATTGTATTTAA
GTGCCTAGCTCGATACATAAACGGGTCTCTCTGGTTAGACCAGATCTGAGCCTGGGAGCTCTCTGGCTAA
CTAGGGAACCCACTGCTTAAGCCTCAATAAAGCTTGCCTTGAGTGCTTCAAGTAGTGTGTGCCCGTCTGT
TGTGTGACTCTGGTAACTAGAGATCCCTCAGACCCTTTTAGTCAGTGTGGAAAATCTCTAGCAGTGGCGC
CCGAACAGGGACTTGAAAGCGAAAGGGAAACCAGAGGAGCTCTCTCGACGCAGGACTCGGCTTGCTGAAG
CGCGCACGGCAAGAGGCGAGGGGCGGCGACTGGTGAGTACGCCAAAAATTTTGACTAGCGGAGGCTAGAA
GGAGAGAGATGGGTGCGAGAGCGTCAGTATTAAGCGGGGGAGAATTAGATCGCGATGGGAAAAAATTCGG
TTAAGGCCAGGGGGAAAGAAAAAATATAAATTAAAACATATAGTATGGGCAAGCAGGGAGCTAGAACGAT
TCGCAGTTAATCCTGGCCTGTTAGAAACATCAGAAGGCTGTAGACAAATACTGGGACAGCTACAACCATC
CCTTCAGACAGGATCAGAAGAACTTAGATCATTATATAATACAGTAGCAACCCTCTATTGTGTGCATCAA
AGGATAGAGATAAAAGACACCAAGGAAGCTTTAGACAAGATAGAGGAAGAGCAAAACAAAAGTAAGACCA
CCGCACAGCAAGCGGCCACTGATCTTCAGACCTGGAGGAGGAGATATGAGGGACAATTGGAGAAGTGAAT
TATATAAATATAAAGTAGTAAAAATTGAACCATTAGGAGTAGCACCCACCAAGGCAAAGAGAAGAGTGGT
GCAGAGAGAAAAAAGAGCAGTGGGAATAGGAGCTTTGTTCCTTGGGTTCTTGGGAGCAGCAGGAAGCACT
ATGGGCGCAGCGTCAATGACGCTGACGGTACAGGCCAGACAATTATTGTCTGGTATAGTGCAGCAGCAGA
ACAATTTGCTGAGGGCTATTGAGGCGCAACAGCATCTGTTGCAACTCACAGTCTGGGGCATCAAGCAGCT
CCAGGCAAGAATCCTGGCTGTGGAAAGATACCTAAAGGATCAACAGCTCCTGGGGATTTGGGGTTGCTCT
GGAAAACTCATTTGCACCACTGCTGTGCCTTGGAATGCTAGTTGGAGTAATAAATCTCTGGAACAGATTT
GGAATCACACGACCTGGATGGAGTGGGACAGAGAAATTAACAATTACACAAGCTTAATACACTCCTTAAT
TGAAGAATCGCAAAACCAGCAAGAAAAGAATGAACAAGAATTATTGGAATTAGATAAATGGGCAAGTTTG
TGGAATTGGTTTAACATAACAAATTGGCTGTGGTATATAAAATTATTCATAATGATAGTAGGAGGCTTGG
TAGGTTTAAGAATAGTTTTTGCTGTACTTTCTATAGTGAATAGAGTTAGGCAGGGATATTCACCATTATC
GTTTCAGACCCACCTCCCAACCCCGAGGGGACCCGACAGGCCCGAAGGAATAGAAGAAGAAGGTGGAGAG
AGAGACAGAGACAGATCCATTCGATTAGTGAACGGATCTCGACGGTATCGATGGCCGCCCCCTTCACCGA
GGGCCTATTTCCCATGATTCCTTCATATTTGCATATACGATACAAGGCTGTTAGAGAGATAATTGGAATT
AATTTGACTGTAAACACAAAGATATTAGTACAAAATACGTGACGTAGAAAGTAATAATTTCTTGGGTAGT
TTGCAGTTTTAAAATTATGTTTTAAAATGGACTATCATATGCTTACCGTAACTTGAAAGCCCTATCAGTG
ATAGAGATTTATATATCCCTATCAGTGATAGAGACACCGGGCCTTAACAGAGAGGTTAAACGTTAATATT
CATAGCGTTTAACCTCTCTGTTAAGGCTTTTTTCGGACTGTAGAACTCTGAACCTCTCGGTGGTCGCCGT
ATCATTAGAATTCTCGACCTCGAGACAAATGGCAGTATTCATCCACAATTTTAAAAGAAAAGGGGGGATT
GGGGGGTACAGTGCAGGGGAAAGAATAGTAGACATAATAGCAACAGACATACAAACTAAAGAATTACAAA
AACAAATTACAAAAATTCAAAATTTTCGGGTTTATTACAGGGACAGCAGAGATCCACTTTGGCCGCCGAC
TAGTGGATCTGCGATCGCTCCGGTGCCCGTCAGTGGGCAGAGCGCACATCGCCCACAGTCCCCGAGAAGT
TGGGGGGAGGGGTCGGCAATTGAACGGGTGCCTAGAGAAGGTGGCGCGGGGTAAACTGGGAAAGTGATGT
CGTGTACTGGCTCCGCCTTTTTCCCGAGGGTGGGGGAGAACCGTATATAAGTGCAGTAGTCGCCGTGAAC
GTTCTTTTTCGCAACGGGTTTGCCGCCAGAACACAGCTGAAGCTTCGAGGGGCTCGCATCTCTCCTTCAC
GCGCCCGCCGCCCTACCTGAGGCCGCCATCCACGCCGGTTGAGTCGCGTTCTGCCGCCTCCCGCCTGTGG
TGCCTCCTGAACTGCGTCCGCCGTCTAGGTAAGTTTAAAGCTCAGGTCGAGACCGGGCCTTTGTCCGGCG
CTCCCTTGGAGCCTACCTAGACTCAGCCGGCTCTCCACGCTTTGCCTGACCCTGCTTGCTCAACTCTACG
TCTTTGTTTCGTTTTCTGTTCTGCGCCGTTACAGATCCAAGCTGTGACCGGCGCCTACTTCTAGACACCA
TGTCCAGACTGGACAAGAGCAAAGTCATCAACTCTGCCTTGGAGCTCCTGAATGAAGTTGGCATTGAGGG
CTTGACCACCAGGAAGCTGGCCCAGAAGCTGGGTGTGGAGCAGCCTACCCTGTACTGGCATGTGAAGAAC
AAGAGGGCTCTGCTTGATGCCCTGGCCATTGAGATGTTGGACAGGCACCACACCCACTTCTGCCCTCTGG
AAGGGGAGTCCTGGCAGGACTTCCTGAGGAACAATGCCAAGAGCTTCAGATGTGCCTTGCTCTCCCACCG
GGACGGTGCCAAAGTTCACTTGGGCACCAGGCCTACAGAGAAGCAGTATGAGACCCTGGAGAACCAGCTG
GCATTCCTGTGCCAACAAGGCTTCTCCCTGGAAAATGCCTTGTATGCCCTCTCTGCTGTGGGCCACTTCA
CCTTGGGCTGTGTGCTGGAGGACCAGGAGCACCAAGTTGCCAAGGAGGAGAGGGAGACCCCCACCACTGA
CTCCATGCCACCACTGCTGCGGCAAGCTATTGAGTTGTTTGACCACCAAGGGGCTGAGCCTGCATTCCTG
TTTGGCCTGGAACTGATCATCTGTGGCCTGGAAAAGCAGCTGAAATGTGAGTCTGGCTCTGGATCCGAGG
GCAGAGGAAGCCTTCTAACATGCGGTGACGTGGAGGAGAATCCCGGCCCTTCCGGGATGACCGAGTACAA
GCCCACGGTGCGCCTCGCCACCCGCGACGACGTCCCCAGGGCCGTACGCACCCTCGCCGCCGCGTTCGCC
GACTACCCCGCCACGCGCCACACCGTCGATCCGGACCGCCACATCGAGCGGGTCACCGAGCTGCAAGAAC
TCTTCCTCACGCGCGTCGGGCTCGACATCGGCAAGGTGTGGGTCGCGGACGACGGCGCCGCGGTGGCGGT
CTGGACCACGCCGGAGAGCGTCGAAGCGGGGGCGGTGTTCGCCGAGATCGGCCCGCGCATGGCCGAGTTG
AGCGGTTCCCGGCTGGCCGCGCAGCAACAGATGGAAGGCCTCCTGGCGCCGCACCGGCCCAAGGAGCCCG
CGTGGTTCCTGGCCACCGTCGGCGTCTCGCCCGACCACCAGGGCAAGGGTCTGGGCAGCGCCGTCGTGCT
CCCCGGAGTGGAGGCGGCCGAGCGCGCCGGGGTGCCCGCCTTCCTGGAGACCTCCGCGCCCCGCAACCTC
CCCTTCTACGAGCGGCTCGGCTTCACCGTCACCGCCGACGTCGAGGTGCCCGAAGGACCGCGCACCTGGT
GCATGACCCGCAAGCCCGGTGCCTGAATCTAGGTCGACAATCAACCTCTGGATTACAAAATTTGTGAAAG
ATTGACTGGTATTCTTAACTATGTTGCTCCTTTTACGCTATGTGGATACGCTGCTTTAATGCCTTTGTAT
CATGCTATTGCTTCCCGTATGGCTTTCATTTTCTCCTCCTTGTATAAATCCTGGTTGCTGTCTCTTTATG
AGGAGTTGTGGCCCGTTGTCAGGCAACGTGGCGTGGTGTGCACTGTGTTTGCTGACGCAACCCCCACTGG
TTGGGGCATTGCCACCACCTGTCAGCTCCTTTCCGGGACTTTCGCTTTCCCCCTCCCTATTGCCACGGCG
GAACTCATCGCCGCCTGCCTTGCCCGCTGCTGGACAGGGGCTCGGCTGTTGGGCACTGACAATTCCGTGG
TGTTGTCGGGGAAATCATCGTCCTTTCCTTGGCTGCTCGCCTGTGTTGCCACCTGGATTCTGCGCGGGAC
GTCCTTCTGCTACGTCCCTTCGGCCCTCAATCCAGCGGACCTTCCTTCCCGCGGCCTGCTGCCGGCTCTG
CGGCCTCTTCCGCGTCTCCGCCTTCGCCCTCAGACGAGTCGGATCTCTCTTTGGGCCGCCTCCCCGCCTG
GTACCTTTAAGACCAATGACTTACAAGGCAGCTGTAGATCTTAGCCACTTTTTAAAAGAAAAGGGGGGAC
TGGAAGGGCTAATTCACTCCCAACGAAGATAAGATCTGCTTTTTGCTTGTACTGGGTCTCTCTGGTTAGA
CCAGATCTGAGCCTGGGAGCTCTCTGGCTAACTAGGGAACCCACTGCTTAAGCCTCAATAAAGCTTGCCT
TGAGTGCTTCAAGTAGTGTGTGCCCGTCTGTTGTGTGACTCTGGTAACTAGAGATCCCTCAGACCCTTTT
AGTCAGTGTGGAAAATCTCTAGCAGTAGTAGTTCATGTCATCTTATTATTCAGTATTTATAACTTGCAAA
GAAATGAATATCAGAGAGTGAGAGGAACTTGTTTATTGCAGCTTATAATGGTTACAAATAAAGCAATAGC
ATCACAAATTTCACAAATAAAGCATTTTTTTCACTGCATTCTAGTTGTGGTTTGTCCAAACTCATCAATG
TATCTTATCATGTCTGGCTCTAGCTATCCCGCCCCTAACTCCGCCCATCCCGCCCCTAACTCCGCCCAGT
TCCGCCCATTCTCCGCCCCATGGCTGACTAATTTTTTTTATTTATGCAGAGGCCGAGGCCGCCTCGGCCT
CTGAGCTATTCCAGAAGTAGTGAGGAGGCTTTTTTGGAGGCCTAGACTTTTGCAGAGACCAAATTCGTAA
TCATGTCATAGCTGTTTCCTGTGTGAAATTGTTATCCGCTCACAATTCCACACAACATACGAGCCGGAAG
CATAAAGTGTAAAGCCTGGGGTGCCTAATGAGTGAGCTAACTCACATTAATTGCGTTGCGCTCACTGCCC
GCTTTCCAGTCGGGAAACCTGTCGTGCCAGCTGCATTAATGAATCGGCCAACGCGCGGGGAGAGGCGGTT
TGCGTATTGGGCGCTCTTCCGCTTCCTCGCTCACTGACTCGCTGCGCTCGGTCGTTCGGCTGCGGCGAGC
GGTATCAGCTCACTCAAAGGCGGTAATACGGTTATCCACAGAATCAGGGGATAACGCAGGAAAGAACATG
TGAGCAAAAGGCCAGCAAAAGGCCAGGAACCGTAAAAAGGCCGCGTTGCTGGCGTTTTTCCATAGGCTCC
GCCCCCCTGACGAGCATCACAAAAATCGACGCTCAAGTCAGAGGTGGCGAAACCCGACAGGACTATAAAG
ATACCAGGCGTTTCCCCCTGGAAGCTCCCTCGTGCGCTCTCCTGTTCCGACCCTGCCGCTTACCGGATAC
CTGTCCGCCTTTCTCCCTTCGGGAAGCGTGGCGCTTTCTCATAGCTCACGCTGTAGGTATCTCAGTTCGG
TGTAGGTCGTTCGCTCCAAGCTGGGCTGTGTGCACGAACCCCCCGTTCAGCCCGACCGCTGCGCCTTATC
CGGTAACTATCGTCTTGAGTCCAACCCGGTAAGACACGACTTATCGCCACTGGCAGCAGCCACTGGTAAC
AGGATTAGCAGAGCGAGGTATGTAGGCGGTGCTACAGAGTTCTTGAAGTGGTGGCCTAACTACGGCTACA
CTAGAAGAACAGTATTTGGTATCTGCGCTCTGCTGAAGCCAGTTACCTTCGGAAAAAGAGTTGGTAGCTC
TTGATCCGGCAAACAAACCACCGCTGGTAGCGGTGGTTTTTTTGTTTGCAAGCAGCAGATTACGCGCAGA
AAAAAAGGATCTCAAGAAGATCCTTTGATCTTTTCTACGGGGTCTGACGCTCAGTGGAACGAAAACTCAC
GTTAAGGGATTTTGGTCATGAGATTATCAAAAAGGATCTTCACCTAGATCCTTTTAAATTAAAAATGAAG
TTTTAAATCAATCTAAAGTATATATGAGTAAACTTGGTCTGACAGTTACCAATGCTTAATCAGTGAGGCA
CCTATCTCAGCGATCTGTCTATTTCGTTCATCCATAGTTGCCTGACTCCCCGTCGTGTAGATAACTACGA
TACGGGAGGGCTTACCATCTGGCCCCAGTGCTGCAATGATACCGCGAGACCCACGCTCACCGGCTCCAGA
TTTATCAGCAATAAACCAGCCAGCCGGAAGGGCCGAGCGCAGAAGTGGTCCTGCAACTTTATCCGCCTCC
ATCCAGTCTATTAATTGTTGCCGGGAAGCTAGAGTAAGTAGTTCGCCAGTTAATAGTTTGCGCAACGTTG
TTGCCATTGCTACAGGCATCGTGGTGTCACGCTCGTCGTTTGGTATGGCTTCATTCAGCTCCGGTTCCCA
ACGATCAAGGCGAGTTACATGATCCCCCATGTTGTGCAAAAAAGCGGTTAGCTCCTTCGGTCCTCCGATC
GTTGTCAGAAGTAAGTTGGCCGCAGTGTTATCACTCATGGTTATGGCAGCACTGCATAATTCTCTTACTG
TCATGCCATCCGTAAGATGCTTTTCTGTGACTGGTGAGTACTCAACCAAGTCATTCTGAGAATAGTGTAT
GCGGCGACCGAGTTGCTCTTGCCCGGCGTCAATACGGGATAATACCGCGCCACATAGCAGAACTTTAAAA
GTGCTCATCATTGGAAAACGTTCTTCGGGGCGAAAACTCTCAAGGATCTTACCGCTGTTGAGATCCAGTT
CGATGTAACCCACTCGTGCACCCAACTGATCTTCAGCATCTTTTACTTTCACCAGCGTTTCTGGGTGAGC
AAAAACAGGAAGGCAAAATGCCGCAAAAAAGGGAATAAGGGCGACACGGAAATGTTGAATACTCATACTC
TTCCTTTTTCAATATTATTGAAGCATTTATCAGGGTTATTGTCTCATGAGCGGATACATATTTGAATGTA
TTTAGAAAAATAAACAAATAGGGGTTCCGCGCACATTTCCCCGAAAAGTGCCACCTGACGTCTAAGAAAC
CATTATTATCATGACATTAACCTATAAAAATAGGCGTATCACGAGGCCCTTTCGTCTCGCGCGTTTCGGT
GATGACGGTGAAAACCTCTGACACATGCAGCTCCCGGAGACGGTCACAGCTTGTCTGTAAGCGGATGCCG
GGAGCAGACAAGCCCGTCAGGGCGCGTCAGCGGGTGTTGGCGGGTGTCGGGGCTGGCTTAACTATGCGGC
ATCAGAGCAGATTGTACTGAGAGTGCACCATATGCGGTGTGAAATACCGCACAGATGCGTAAGGAGAAAA
TACCGCATCAGGCGCCATTCGCCATTCAGGCTGCGCAACTGTTGGGAAGGGCGATCGGTGCGGGCCTCTT
CGCTATTACGCCAGCTGGCGAAAGGGGGATGTGCTGCAAGGCGATTAAGTTGGGTAACGCCAGGGTTTTC
CCAGTCACGACGTTGTAAAACGACGGCCAGTGCCAAGCTG
