Features (pLannotate 1.2.2; 29 found; start..end, strand, type, name):
      6..232     +  promoter       RSV promoter: Rous sarcoma virus enhancer/promoter
    233..413     +  LTR            5' LTR (truncated): truncated 5' long terminal repeat (LTR) from HIV-1
    460..585     +  misc_feature   HIV-1 Ψ: packaging signal of human immunodeficiency virus type 1
    569..907     +  CDS            HIV-1 gag (fragment): gag protein from human immunodeficiency virus 1; gag
   1078..1311    +  misc_feature   RRE: The Rev response element (RRE) of HIV-1 allows for Rev-dependent mRNA export from the nucleus to the cytoplasm.
   1688..1788    +  CDS            Rev (fragment): human immunodeficiency virus 1 (HIV-1) Rev protein; rev; enhances nuclear export of unspliced and incompletely spliced viral mRNAs
   1819..2019    +  promoter       U6 promoter (fragment): RNA polymerase III promoter for human U6 snRNA
   2020..2037    +  protein_bind   tet operator (fragment): tetO; bacterial operator O2 for the tetR and tetA genes tetracycline repressor TetR
   2046..2064    +  promoter       PLtetO-1 promoter (fragment): modified phage lambda PL promoter with tet operator sites (Lutz and Bujard, 1997)
   2219..2336    +  misc_feature   cPPT/CTS: central polypurine tract and central termination sequence of HIV-1
   2415..2626    +  promoter       EF-1α core promoter: core promoter for human elongation factor EF-1α
   2639..2907    +  LTR            5' LTR (truncated): truncated 5' long terminal repeat (LTR) from human T-cell leukemia virus (HTLV) type 1
   2939..3559    +  CDS            TetR: tetracycline repressor TetR; synthetic gene; TetR binds to the tetracycline operator tetO to inhibit transcription. This inhibition can be relieved by adding tetracycline or doxycycline.
   3626..4225    +  CDS            PuroR: puromycin N-acetyltransferase; pac from Streptomyces alboniger; confers resistance to puromycin
   4238..4826    +  misc_feature   WPRE: woodchuck hepatitis virus posttranscriptional regulatory element
   4830..4967    +  CDS            nef (fragment): NEF_HV1LA - Experimental evidence at protein level: Swiss-Prot protein existence level 1. Extracellular Nef protein targets CD4(+) T-lymphocytes for apoptosis by interacting with CXCR4 surface receptors. From Human immunodeficiency virus type 1 group M subtype B (isolate Lai) (HIV-1).
   4953..5133    +  LTR            5' LTR (truncated): truncated 5' long terminal repeat (LTR) from HIV-1
   5205..5326    +  polyA_signal   SV40 poly(A) signal: SV40 polyadenylation signal
   5366..5501    +  rep_origin     SV40 ori: SV40 origin of replication
   5558..5574    -  protein_bind   lac operator: The lac repressor binds to the lac operator to inhibit transcription in E. coli. This inhibition can be relieved by adding lactose or isopropyl-β-D-thiogalactopyranoside (IPTG). lac repressor encoded by lacI
   5582..5612    -  promoter       lac promoter: promoter for the E. coli lac operon
   5627..5648    -  protein_bind   CAP binding site: CAP binding activates transcription in the presence of cAMP. E. coli catabolite activator protein
   5661..5753    -  CDS            lacI (fragment): lac repressor; lacI; The lac repressor binds to the lac operator to inhibit transcription in E. coli. This inhibition can be relieved by adding lactose or isopropyl-β-D-thiogalactopyranoside (IPTG).
   5936..6524    -  rep_origin     ori: high-copy-number ColE1/pMB1/pBR322/pUC origin of replication
   6695..7555    -  CDS            AmpR: β-lactamase; bla; confers resistance to ampicillin, carbenicillin, and related antibiotics
   7556..7660    -  promoter       AmpR promoter: bla
   7755..7790    +  CDS            rop (fragment): Rop protein, which maintains plasmids at low copy number; rop
   7892..7991    +  misc_feature   bom (fragment): basis of mobility region from pBR322
   7997..8151    -  CDS            lacZα (fragment): LacZα fragment of β-galactosidase; lacZ fragment
>Addgene plasmid #125786 | pRSITEP-puro-shWRN2-C911 | addgene full sequence | sequence record 246043 | Addgene NGS Result
ACGCGTGTAGTCTTATGCAATACTCTTGTAGTCTTGCAACATGGTAACGATGAGTTAGCAACATGCCTTA
CAAGGAGAGAAAAAGCACCGTGCATGCCGATTGGTGGAAGTAAGGTGGTACGATCGTGCCTTATTAGGAA
GGCAACAGACGGGTCTGACATGGATTGGACGAACCACTGAATTGCCGCATTGCAGAGATATTGTATTTAA
GTGCCTAGCTCGATACATAAACGGGTCTCTCTGGTTAGACCAGATCTGAGCCTGGGAGCTCTCTGGCTAA
CTAGGGAACCCACTGCTTAAGCCTCAATAAAGCTTGCCTTGAGTGCTTCAAGTAGTGTGTGCCCGTCTGT
TGTGTGACTCTGGTAACTAGAGATCCCTCAGACCCTTTTAGTCAGTGTGGAAAATCTCTAGCAGTGGCGC
CCGAACAGGGACTTGAAAGCGAAAGGGAAACCAGAGGAGCTCTCTCGACGCAGGACTCGGCTTGCTGAAG
CGCGCACGGCAAGAGGCGAGGGGCGGCGACTGGTGAGTACGCCAAAAATTTTGACTAGCGGAGGCTAGAA
GGAGAGAGATGGGTGCGAGAGCGTCAGTATTAAGCGGGGGAGAATTAGATCGCGATGGGAAAAAATTCGG
TTAAGGCCAGGGGGAAAGAAAAAATATAAATTAAAACATATAGTATGGGCAAGCAGGGAGCTAGAACGAT
TCGCAGTTAATCCTGGCCTGTTAGAAACATCAGAAGGCTGTAGACAAATACTGGGACAGCTACAACCATC
CCTTCAGACAGGATCAGAAGAACTTAGATCATTATATAATACAGTAGCAACCCTCTATTGTGTGCATCAA
AGGATAGAGATAAAAGACACCAAGGAAGCTTTAGACAAGATAGAGGAAGAGCAAAACAAAAGTAAGACCA
CCGCACAGCAAGCGGCCACTGATCTTCAGACCTGGAGGAGGAGATATGAGGGACAATTGGAGAAGTGAAT
TATATAAATATAAAGTAGTAAAAATTGAACCATTAGGAGTAGCACCCACCAAGGCAAAGAGAAGAGTGGT
GCAGAGAGAAAAAAGAGCAGTGGGAATAGGAGCTTTGTTCCTTGGGTTCTTGGGAGCAGCAGGAAGCACT
ATGGGCGCAGCGTCAATGACGCTGACGGTACAGGCCAGACAATTATTGTCTGGTATAGTGCAGCAGCAGA
ACAATTTGCTGAGGGCTATTGAGGCGCAACAGCATCTGTTGCAACTCACAGTCTGGGGCATCAAGCAGCT
CCAGGCAAGAATCCTGGCTGTGGAAAGATACCTAAAGGATCAACAGCTCCTGGGGATTTGGGGTTGCTCT
GGAAAACTCATTTGCACCACTGCTGTGCCTTGGAATGCTAGTTGGAGTAATAAATCTCTGGAACAGATTT
GGAATCACACGACCTGGATGGAGTGGGACAGAGAAATTAACAATTACACAAGCTTAATACACTCCTTAAT
TGAAGAATCGCAAAACCAGCAAGAAAAGAATGAACAAGAATTATTGGAATTAGATAAATGGGCAAGTTTG
TGGAATTGGTTTAACATAACAAATTGGCTGTGGTATATAAAATTATTCATAATGATAGTAGGAGGCTTGG
TAGGTTTAAGAATAGTTTTTGCTGTACTTTCTATAGTGAATAGAGTTAGGCAGGGATATTCACCATTATC
GTTTCAGACCCACCTCCCAACCCCGAGGGGACCCGACAGGCCCGAAGGAATAGAAGAAGAAGGTGGAGAG
AGAGACAGAGACAGATCCATTCGATTAGTGAACGGATCTCGACGGTATCGATGGCCGCCCCCTTCACCGA
GGGCCTATTTCCCATGATTCCTTCATATTTGCATATACGATACAAGGCTGTTAGAGAGATAATTGGAATT
AATTTGACTGTAAACACAAAGATATTAGTACAAAATACGTGACGTAGAAAGTAATAATTTCTTGGGTAGT
TTGCAGTTTTAAAATTATGTTTTAAAATGGACTATCATATGCTTACCGTAACTTGAAAGCCCTATCAGTG
ATAGAGATTTATATATCCCTATCAGTGATAGAGACACCGGGCCTTAACAGAGAGGTTAAACGTTAATATT
CATAGCGTTTAACCTCTCTGTTAAGGCTTTTTTCGGACTGTAGAACTCTGAACCTCTCGGTGGTCGCCGT
ATCATTAGAATTCTCGACCTCGAGACAAATGGCAGTATTCATCCACAATTTTAAAAGAAAAGGGGGGATT
GGGGGGTACAGTGCAGGGGAAAGAATAGTAGACATAATAGCAACAGACATACAAACTAAAGAATTACAAA
AACAAATTACAAAAATTCAAAATTTTCGGGTTTATTACAGGGACAGCAGAGATCCACTTTGGCCGCCGAC
TAGTGGATCTGCGATCGCTCCGGTGCCCGTCAGTGGGCAGAGCGCACATCGCCCACAGTCCCCGAGAAGT
TGGGGGGAGGGGTCGGCAATTGAACGGGTGCCTAGAGAAGGTGGCGCGGGGTAAACTGGGAAAGTGATGT
CGTGTACTGGCTCCGCCTTTTTCCCGAGGGTGGGGGAGAACCGTATATAAGTGCAGTAGTCGCCGTGAAC
GTTCTTTTTCGCAACGGGTTTGCCGCCAGAACACAGCTGAAGCTTCGAGGGGCTCGCATCTCTCCTTCAC
GCGCCCGCCGCCCTACCTGAGGCCGCCATCCACGCCGGTTGAGTCGCGTTCTGCCGCCTCCCGCCTGTGG
TGCCTCCTGAACTGCGTCCGCCGTCTAGGTAAGTTTAAAGCTCAGGTCGAGACCGGGCCTTTGTCCGGCG
CTCCCTTGGAGCCTACCTAGACTCAGCCGGCTCTCCACGCTTTGCCTGACCCTGCTTGCTCAACTCTACG
TCTTTGTTTCGTTTTCTGTTCTGCGCCGTTACAGATCCAAGCTGTGACCGGCGCCTACTCTAGACACCAT
GTCCAGACTGGACAAGAGCAAAGTCATCAACTCTGCCTTGGAGCTCCTGAATGAAGTTGGCATTGAGGGC
TTGACCACCAGGAAGCTGGCCCAGAAGCTGGGTGTGGAGCAGCCTACCCTGTACTGGCATGTGAAGAACA
AGAGGGCTCTGCTTGATGCCCTGGCCATTGAGATGTTGGACAGGCACCACACCCACTTCTGCCCTCTGGA
AGGGGAGTCCTGGCAGGACTTCCTGAGGAACAATGCCAAGAGCTTCAGATGTGCCTTGCTCTCCCACCGG
GACGGTGCCAAAGTTCACTTGGGCACCAGGCCTACAGAGAAGCAGTATGAGACCCTGGAGAACCAGCTGG
CATTCCTGTGCCAACAAGGCTTCTCCCTGGAAAATGCCTTGTATGCCCTCTCTGCTGTGGGCCACTTCAC
CTTGGGCTGTGTGCTGGAGGACCAGGAGCACCAAGTTGCCAAGGAGGAGAGGGAGACCCCCACCACTGAC
TCCATGCCACCACTGCTGCGGCAAGCTATTGAGTTGTTTGACCACCAAGGGGCTGAGCCTGCATTCCTGT
TTGGCCTGGAACTGATCATCTGTGGCCTGGAAAAGCAGCTGAAATGTGAGTCTGGCTCTGGATCCGAGGG
CAGAGGAAGCCTTCTAACATGCGGTGACGTGGAGGAGAATCCCGGCCCTTCCGGGATGACCGAGTACAAG
CCCACGGTGCGCCTCGCCACCCGCGACGACGTCCCCAGGGCCGTACGCACCCTCGCCGCCGCGTTCGCCG
ACTACCCCGCCACGCGCCACACCGTCGATCCGGACCGCCACATCGAGCGGGTCACCGAGCTGCAAGAACT
CTTCCTCACGCGCGTCGGGCTCGACATCGGCAAGGTGTGGGTCGCGGACGACGGCGCCGCGGTGGCGGTC
TGGACCACGCCGGAGAGCGTCGAAGCGGGGGCGGTGTTCGCCGAGATCGGCCCGCGCATGGCCGAGTTGA
GCGGTTCCCGGCTGGCCGCGCAGCAACAGATGGAAGGCCTCCTGGCGCCGCACCGGCCCAAGGAGCCCGC
GTGGTTCCTGGCCACCGTCGGCGTCTCGCCCGACCACCAGGGCAAGGGTCTGGGCAGCGCCGTCGTGCTC
CCCGGAGTGGAGGCGGCCGAGCGCGCCGGGGTGCCCGCCTTCCTGGAGACCTCCGCGCCCCGCAACCTCC
CCTTCTACGAGCGGCTCGGCTTCACCGTCACCGCCGACGTCGAGGTGCCCGAAGGACCGCGCACCTGGTG
CATGACCCGCAAGCCCGGTGCCTGAATCTAGGTCGACAATCAACCTCTGGATTACAAAATTTGTGAAAGA
TTGACTGGTATTCTTAACTATGTTGCTCCTTTTACGCTATGTGGATACGCTGCTTTAATGCCTTTGTATC
ATGCTATTGCTTCCCGTATGGCTTTCATTTTCTCCTCCTTGTATAAATCCTGGTTGCTGTCTCTTTATGA
GGAGTTGTGGCCCGTTGTCAGGCAACGTGGCGTGGTGTGCACTGTGTTTGCTGACGCAACCCCCACTGGT
TGGGGCATTGCCACCACCTGTCAGCTCCTTTCCGGGACTTTCGCTTTCCCCCTCCCTATTGCCACGGCGG
AACTCATCGCCGCCTGCCTTGCCCGCTGCTGGACAGGGGCTCGGCTGTTGGGCACTGACAATTCCGTGGT
GTTGTCGGGGAAATCATCGTCCTTTCCTTGGCTGCTCGCCTGTGTTGCCACCTGGATTCTGCGCGGGACG
TCCTTCTGCTACGTCCCTTCGGCCCTCAATCCAGCGGACCTTCCTTCCCGCGGCCTGCTGCCGGCTCTGC
GGCCTCTTCCGCGTCTCCGCCTTCGCCCTCAGACGAGTCGGATCTCTCTTTGGGCCGCCTCCCCGCCTGG
TACCTTTAAGACCAATGACTTACAAGGCAGCTGTAGATCTTAGCCACTTTTTAAAAGAAAAGGGGGGACT
GGAAGGGCTAATTCACTCCCAACGAAGATAAGATCTGCTTTTTGCTTGTACTGGGTCTCTCTGGTTAGAC
CAGATCTGAGCCTGGGAGCTCTCTGGCTAACTAGGGAACCCACTGCTTAAGCCTCAATAAAGCTTGCCTT
GAGTGCTTCAAGTAGTGTGTGCCCGTCTGTTGTGTGACTCTGGTAACTAGAGATCCCTCAGACCCTTTTA
GTCAGTGTGGAAAATCTCTAGCAGTAGTAGTTCATGTCATCTTATTATTCAGTATTTATAACTTGCAAAG
AAATGAATATCAGAGAGTGAGAGGAACTTGTTTATTGCAGCTTATAATGGTTACAAATAAAGCAATAGCA
TCACAAATTTCACAAATAAAGCATTTTTTTCACTGCATTCTAGTTGTGGTTTGTCCAAACTCATCAATGT
ATCTTATCATGTCTGGCTCTAGCTATCCCGCCCCTAACTCCGCCCATCCCGCCCCTAACTCCGCCCAGTT
CCGCCCATTCTCCGCCCCATGGCTGACTAATTTTTTTTATTTATGCAGAGGCCGAGGCCGCCTCGGCCTC
TGAGCTATTCCAGAAGTAGTGAGGAGGCTTTTTTGGAGGCCTAGACTTTTGCAGAGACCAAATTCGTAAT
CATGTCATAGCTGTTTCCTGTGTGAAATTGTTATCCGCTCACAATTCCACACAACATACGAGCCGGAAGC
ATAAAGTGTAAAGCCTGGGGTGCCTAATGAGTGAGCTAACTCACATTAATTGCGTTGCGCTCACTGCCCG
CTTTCCAGTCGGGAAACCTGTCGTGCCAGCTGCATTAATGAATCGGCCAACGCGCGGGGAGAGGCGGTTT
GCGTATTGGGCGCTCTTCCGCTTCCTCGCTCACTGACTCGCTGCGCTCGGTCGTTCGGCTGCGGCGAGCG
GTATCAGCTCACTCAAAGGCGGTAATACGGTTATCCACAGAATCAGGGGATAACGCAGGAAAGAACATGT
GAGCAAAAGGCCAGCAAAAGGCCAGGAACCGTAAAAAGGCCGCGTTGCTGGCGTTTTTCCATAGGCTCCG
CCCCCCTGACGAGCATCACAAAAATCGACGCTCAAGTCAGAGGTGGCGAAACCCGACAGGACTATAAAGA
TACCAGGCGTTTCCCCCTGGAAGCTCCCTCGTGCGCTCTCCTGTTCCGACCCTGCCGCTTACCGGATACC
TGTCCGCCTTTCTCCCTTCGGGAAGCGTGGCGCTTTCTCATAGCTCACGCTGTAGGTATCTCAGTTCGGT
GTAGGTCGTTCGCTCCAAGCTGGGCTGTGTGCACGAACCCCCCGTTCAGCCCGACCGCTGCGCCTTATCC
GGTAACTATCGTCTTGAGTCCAACCCGGTAAGACACGACTTATCGCCACTGGCAGCAGCCACTGGTAACA
GGATTAGCAGAGCGAGGTATGTAGGCGGTGCTACAGAGTTCTTGAAGTGGTGGCCTAACTACGGCTACAC
TAGAAGAACAGTATTTGGTATCTGCGCTCTGCTGAAGCCAGTTACCTTCGGAAAAAGAGTTGGTAGCTCT
TGATCCGGCAAACAAACCACCGCTGGTAGCGGTGGTTTTTTTGTTTGCAAGCAGCAGATTACGCGCAGAA
AAAAAGGATCTCAAGAAGATCCTTTGATCTTTTCTACGGGGTCTGACGCTCAGTGGAACGAAAACTCACG
TTAAGGGATTTTGGTCATGAGATTATCAAAAAGGATCTTCACCTAGATCCTTTTAAATTAAAAATGAAGT
TTTAAATCAATCTAAAGTATATATGAGTAAACTTGGTCTGACAGTTACCAATGCTTAATCAGTGAGGCAC
CTATCTCAGCGATCTGTCTATTTCGTTCATCCATAGTTGCCTGACTCCCCGTCGTGTAGATAACTACGAT
ACGGGAGGGCTTACCATCTGGCCCCAGTGCTGCAATGATACCGCGAGACCCACGCTCACCGGCTCCAGAT
TTATCAGCAATAAACCAGCCAGCCGGAAGGGCCGAGCGCAGAAGTGGTCCTGCAACTTTATCCGCCTCCA
TCCAGTCTATTAATTGTTGCCGGGAAGCTAGAGTAAGTAGTTCGCCAGTTAATAGTTTGCGCAACGTTGT
TGCCATTGCTACAGGCATCGTGGTGTCACGCTCGTCGTTTGGTATGGCTTCATTCAGCTCCGGTTCCCAA
CGATCAAGGCGAGTTACATGATCCCCCATGTTGTGCAAAAAAGCGGTTAGCTCCTTCGGTCCTCCGATCG
TTGTCAGAAGTAAGTTGGCCGCAGTGTTATCACTCATGGTTATGGCAGCACTGCATAATTCTCTTACTGT
CATGCCATCCGTAAGATGCTTTTCTGTGACTGGTGAGTACTCAACCAAGTCATTCTGAGAATAGTGTATG
CGGCGACCGAGTTGCTCTTGCCCGGCGTCAATACGGGATAATACCGCGCCACATAGCAGAACTTTAAAAG
TGCTCATCATTGGAAAACGTTCTTCGGGGCGAAAACTCTCAAGGATCTTACCGCTGTTGAGATCCAGTTC
GATGTAACCCACTCGTGCACCCAACTGATCTTCAGCATCTTTTACTTTCACCAGCGTTTCTGGGTGAGCA
AAAACAGGAAGGCAAAATGCCGCAAAAAAGGGAATAAGGGCGACACGGAAATGTTGAATACTCATACTCT
TCCTTTTTCAATATTATTGAAGCATTTATCAGGGTTATTGTCTCATGAGCGGATACATATTTGAATGTAT
TTAGAAAAATAAACAAATAGGGGTTCCGCGCACATTTCCCCGAAAAGTGCCACCTGACGTCTAAGAAACC
ATTATTATCATGACATTAACCTATAAAAATAGGCGTATCACGAGGCCCTTTCGTCTCGCGCGTTTCGGTG
ATGACGGTGAAAACCTCTGACACATGCAGCTCCCGGAGACGGTCACAGCTTGTCTGTAAGCGGATGCCGG
GAGCAGACAAGCCCGTCAGGGCGCGTCAGCGGGTGTTGGCGGGTGTCGGGGCTGGCTTAACTATGCGGCA
TCAGAGCAGATTGTACTGAGAGTGCACCATATGCGGTGTGAAATACCGCACAGATGCGTAAGGAGAAAAT
ACCGCATCAGGCGCCATTCGCCATTCAGGCTGCGCAACTGTTGGGAAGGGCGATCGGTGCGGGCCTCTTC
GCTATTACGCCAGCTGGCGAAAGGGGGATGTGCTGCAAGGCGATTAAGTTGGGTAACGCCAGGGTTTTCC
CAGTCACGACGTTGTAAAACGACGGCCAGTGCCAAGCTG
